Addgene plasmid #128474: S10_EcoRV_hcSYN_AscI
Purpose: hcSYN promoter
Depositing lab: Lindy Barrett. Depositing organization: Broad Institute. Publication: A multiplexed gRNA piggyBac transposon system facilitates efficient induction of CRISPRi and CRISPRa in human pluripotent stem cells. Hazelbaker DZ, Beccard A, Angelini G, Mazzucato P, Messana A, Lam D, Eggan K, Barrett LE. Sci Rep. 2020 Jan 20;10(1):635. doi: 10.1038/s41598-020-57500-1. PubMed 31959800.
Backbone
  Vector backbone: pUC57 Kan
  Backbone manufacturer: Genewiz
  Backbone size w/o insert (bp): 2579
  Vector type: Bacterial Expression
Growth in bacteria
  Bacterial resistance: Kanamycin, 50 μg/mL
  Growth temperature: 37°C
  Growth strain: DH5alpha
  Copy number: High Copy
Gene/Insert
  Gene/Insert name: hcSYN promoter
  Species: Synthetic
  Cloning method: Restriction Enzyme; 5′ cloning site Unknown (unknown if destroyed)
Terms and licenses: Academic/Nonprofit Terms; Industry Terms: Not Available to Industry
How to cite: S10_EcoRV_hcSYN_AscI was a gift from Lindy Barrett (Addgene plasmid # 128474 ; http://n2t.net/addgene:128474 ; RRID:Addgene_128474)
