[The description below was written by a language model from this plasmid's Addgene catalogue record and pLannotate feature annotations shown in this document.]
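Description:
S10_EcoRV_hcSYN_AscI is a small (about 3.1 kb) bacterial cloning plasmid built on the commercially synthesised pUC57-Kan backbone, serving as a storage and donor vector for a promoter fragment rather than as an expression construct in its own right. It replicates in E. coli from a high-copy ColE1/pUC-type origin and is selected with kanamycin through an aminoglycoside phosphotransferase (KanR) gene, which the annotation shows is driven by the bla (AmpR) promoter. Remaining backbone elements are typical pUC remnants: fragments of bom, rop and lacI, plus the lac promoter, operator and CAP binding site upstream of a lacZα fragment that is interrupted by the cloned insert.

The payload is a synthetic "hcSYN" promoter, which the feature table identifies as an approximately 450 bp human synapsin I promoter, an element widely used to confer neuron-specific transcription in mammalian cells. No coding sequence, reporter, tag or polyadenylation signal follows it, so the plasmid carries the promoter alone. The construct name suggests that the fragment is flanked by EcoRV and AscI restriction sites, which would allow it to be excised and moved into a recipient vector, although the record lists the cloning sites as unknown. The record does not define what "hc" denotes. The associated publication describes a piggyBac transposon system for multiplexed gRNA delivery and CRISPRi/CRISPRa induction in human pluripotent stem cells, so this plasmid most plausibly acts as a modular part for assembling such vectors with neuron-restricted expression, though the record does not spell out that use.
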