Features (pLannotate 1.2.2; 11 found; start..end, strand, type, name):
    137..236     +  misc_feature   bom (fragment): basis of mobility region from pBR322
    242..399     -  CDS            lacZα (fragment): LacZα fragment of β-galactosidase; lacZ fragment
    449..896     +  promoter       hSyn promoter: human synapsin I promoter; confers neuron-specific expression (Kügler et al., 2003)
    968..984     -  protein_bind   lac operator: The lac repressor binds to the lac operator to inhibit transcription in E. coli. This inhibition can be relieved by adding lactose or isopropyl-β-D-thiogalactopyranoside (IPTG). lac repressor encoded by lacI
    992..1022    -  promoter       lac promoter: promoter for the E. coli lac operon
   1037..1058    -  protein_bind   CAP binding site: CAP binding activates transcription in the presence of cAMP. E. coli catabolite activator protein
   1071..1163    -  CDS            lacI (fragment): lac repressor; lacI; The lac repressor binds to the lac operator to inhibit transcription in E. coli. This inhibition can be relieved by adding lactose or isopropyl-β-D-thiogalactopyranoside (IPTG).
   1346..1934    -  rep_origin     ori: high-copy-number ColE1/pMB1/pBR322/pUC origin of replication
   2105..2920    -  CDS            KanR: aminoglycoside phosphotransferase; aph(3')-Ia; confers resistance to kanamycin in bacteria or G418 (Geneticin®) in eukaryotes
   2921..3025    -  promoter       AmpR promoter: bla
   3120..35      +  CDS            rop (fragment) (across the origin): Rop protein, which maintains plasmids at low copy number; rop
>Addgene plasmid #128474 | S10_EcoRV_hcSYN_AscI | addgene full sequence | sequence record 254529 | Addgene NGS Result
TCGCGCGTTTCGGTGATGACGGTGAAAACCTCTGACACATGCAGCTCCCGGAGACGGTCACAGCTTGTCT
GTAAGCGGATGCCGGGAGCAGACAAGCCCGTCAGGGCGCGTCAGCGGGTGTTGGCGGGTGTCGGGGCTGG
CTTAACTATGCGGCATCAGAGCAGATTGTACTGAGAGTGCACCATATGCGGTGTGAAATACCGCACAGAT
GCGTAAGGAGAAAATACCGCATCAGGCGCCATTCGCCATTCAGGCTGCGCAACTGTTGGGAAGGGCGATC
GGTGCGGGCCTCTTCGCTATTACGCCAGCTGGCGAAAGGGGGATGTGCTGCAAGGCGATTAAGTTGGGTA
ACGCCAGGGTTTTCCCAGTCACGACGTTGTAAAACGACGGCCAGTGAATTGACGCGTATTGGGATGGAAC
GATATCTCTGCAGAGGGCCCTGCGTATGAGTGCAAGTGGGTTTTAGGACCAGGATGAGGCGGGGTGGGGG
TGCCTACCTGACGACCGACCCCGACCCACTGGACAAGCACCCAACCCCCATTCCCCAAATTGCGCATCCC
CTATCAGAGAGGGGGAGGGGAAACAGGATGCGGCGAGGCGCGTGCGCACTGCCAGCTTCAGCACCGCGGA
CAGTGCCTTCGCCCCCGCCTGGCGGCGCGCGCCACCGCCGCCTCAGCACTGAAGGCGCGCTGACGTCACT
CGCCGGTCCCCCGCAAACTCCCCTTCCCGGCCACCTTGGTCGCGTCCGCGCCGCCGCCGGCCCAGCCGGA
CCGCACCACGCGAGGCGCGAGATAGGGGGGCACGGGCGCGACCATCTGCGCTGCGGCGCCGGCGACTCAG
CGCTGCCTCAGTCTGCGGTGGGCAGCGGAGGAGTCGTGTCGTGCCTGAGAGCGCAGGGCGCGCCGGAACA
TCCCAATGGCGCGCCGAGCTTGGCTCGAGCATGGTCATAGCTGTTTCCTGTGTGAAATTGTTATCCGCTC
ACAATTCCACACAACATACGAGCCGGAAGCATAAAGTGTAAAGCCTGGGGTGCCTAATGAGTGAGCTAAC
TCACATTAATTGCGTTGCGCTCACTGCCCGCTTTCCAGTCGGGAAACCTGTCGTGCCAGCTGCATTAATG
AATCGGCCAACGCGCGGGGAGAGGCGGTTTGCGTATTGGGCGCTCTTCCGCTTCCTCGCTCACTGACTCG
CTGCGCTCGGTCGTTCGGCTGCGGCGAGCGGTATCAGCTCACTCAAAGGCGGTAATACGGTTATCCACAG
AATCAGGGGATAACGCAGGAAAGAACATGTGAGCAAAAGGCCAGCAAAAGGCCAGGAACCGTAAAAAGGC
CGCGTTGCTGGCGTTTTTCCATAGGCTCCGCCCCCCTGACGAGCATCACAAAAATCGACGCTCAAGTCAG
AGGTGGCGAAACCCGACAGGACTATAAAGATACCAGGCGTTTCCCCCTGGAAGCTCCCTCGTGCGCTCTC
CTGTTCCGACCCTGCCGCTTACCGGATACCTGTCCGCCTTTCTCCCTTCGGGAAGCGTGGCGCTTTCTCA
TAGCTCACGCTGTAGGTATCTCAGTTCGGTGTAGGTCGTTCGCTCCAAGCTGGGCTGTGTGCACGAACCC
CCCGTTCAGCCCGACCGCTGCGCCTTATCCGGTAACTATCGTCTTGAGTCCAACCCGGTAAGACACGACT
TATCGCCACTGGCAGCAGCCACTGGTAACAGGATTAGCAGAGCGAGGTATGTAGGCGGTGCTACAGAGTT
CTTGAAGTGGTGGCCTAACTACGGCTACACTAGAAGAACAGTATTTGGTATCTGCGCTCTGCTGAAGCCA
GTTACCTTCGGAAAAAGAGTTGGTAGCTCTTGATCCGGCAAACAAACCACCGCTGGTAGCGGTGGTTTTT
TTGTTTGCAAGCAGCAGATTACGCGCAGAAAAAAAGGATCTCAAGAAGATCCTTTGATCTTTTCTACGGG
GTCTGACGCTCAGTGGAACGAAAACTCACGTTAAGGGATTTTGGTCATGAGATTATCAAAAAGGATCTTC
ACCTAGATCCTTTTAAATTAAAAATGAAGTTTTAAATCAATCTAAAGTATATATGAGTAAACTTGGTCTG
ACAGTTAGAAAAACTCATCGAGCATCAAATGAAACTGCAATTTATTCATATCAGGATTATCAATACCATA
TTTTTGAAAAAGCCGTTTCTGTAATGAAGGAGAAAACTCACCGAGGCAGTTCCATAGGATGGCAAGATCC
TGGTATCGGTCTGCGATTCCGACTCGTCCAACATCAATACAACCTATTAATTTCCCCTCGTCAAAAATAA
GGTTATCAAGTGAGAAATCACCATGAGTGACGACTGAATCCGGTGAGAATGGCAAAAGTTTATGCATTTC
TTTCCAGACTTGTTCAACAGGCCAGCCATTACGCTCGTCATCAAAATCACTCGCATCAACCAAACCGTTA
TTCATTCGTGATTGCGCCTGAGCGAGACGAAATACGCGATCGCTGTTAAAAGGACAATTACAAACAGGAA
TCGAATGCAACCGGCGCAGGAACACTGCCAGCGCATCAACAATATTTTCACCTGAATCAGGATATTCTTC
TAATACCTGGAATGCTGTTTTCCCAGGGATCGCAGTGGTGAGTAACCATGCATCATCAGGAGTACGGATA
AAATGCTTGATGGTCGGAAGAGGCATAAATTCCGTCAGCCAGTTTAGTCTGACCATCTCATCTGTAACAT
CATTGGCAACGCTACCTTTGCCATGTTTCAGAAACAACTCTGGCGCATCGGGCTTCCCATACAATCGATA
GATTGTCGCACCTGATTGCCCGACATTATCGCGAGCCCATTTATACCCATATAAATCAGCATCCATGTTG
GAATTTAATCGCGGCCTAGAGCAAGACGTTTCCCGTTGAATATGGCTCATACTCTTCCTTTTTCAATATT
ATTGAAGCATTTATCAGGGTTATTGTCTCATGAGCGGATACATATTTGAATGTATTTAGAAAAATAAACA
AATAGGGGTTCCGCGCACATTTCCCCGAAAAGTGCCACCTGACGTCTAAGAAACCATTATTATCATGACA
TTAACCTATAAAAATAGGCGTATCACGAGGCCCTTTCGTC
