>Addgene plasmid #128474 | S10_EcoRV_hcSYN_AscI | depositor partial sequence | sequence record 246243 | partial sequence
GATATCTCTGCAGAGGGCCCTGCGTATGAGTGCAAGTGGGTTTTAGGACCAGGATGAGGCGGGGTGGGGG
TGCCTACCTGACGACCGACCCCGACCCACTGGACAAGCACCCAACCCCCATTCCCCAAATTGCGCATCCC
CTATCAGAGAGGGGGAGGGGAAACAGGATGCGGCGAGGCGCGTGCGCACTGCCAGCTTCAGCACCGCGGA
CAGTGCCTTCGCCCCCGCCTGGCGGCGCGCGCCACCGCCGCCTCAGCACTGAAGGCGCGCTGACGTCACT
CGCCGGTCCCCCGCAAACTCCCCTTCCCGGCCACCTTGGTCGCGTCCGCGCCGCCGCCGGCCCAGCCGGA
CCGCACCACGCGAGGCGCGAGATAGGGGGGCACGGGCGCGACCATCTGCGCTGCGGCGCCGGCGACTCAG
CGCTGCCTCAGTCTGCGGTGGGCAGCGGAGGAGTCGTGTCGTGCCTGAGAGCGCAGGGCGCGCC
